Addgene plasmid #24180: pCMV-HA-JMJD2A
Purpose: Mammalian expression of human JMJD2A with HA tag
Depositing lab: Kristian Helin. Depositing organization: University of Copenhagen, BRIC. Publication: The putative oncogene GASC1 demethylates tri- and dimethylated lysine 9 on histone H3. Cloos PA, Christensen J, Agger K, Maiolica A, Rappsilber J, Antal T, Hansen KH, Helin K. Nature. 2006 Jul 20. 442(7100):307-11. 10.1038/nature04837 PubMed 16732293.
Backbone
  Vector backbone: pCMV
  Backbone size w/o insert (bp): 6600
  Vector type: Mammalian Expression
  Selectable markers: Neomycin (select with G418)
Growth in bacteria
  Bacterial resistance: Ampicillin, 100 μg/mL
  Growth temperature: 37°C
  Growth strain: DH5alpha
  Copy number: High Copy
Gene/Insert
  Gene/Insert name: JMJD2A
  Species: H. sapiens (human)
  Insert size (bp): 4000
  Entrez Gene: KDM4A (a.k.a. JHDM3A, JMJD2, JMJD2A, TDRD14A)
  Promoter: CMV
  Tag / fusion protein: HA (N terminal on insert)
  Cloning method: Gateway Cloning
  Sequencing primers: 5′ Bglob-intron-F
Terms and licenses: Academic/Nonprofit Terms; Industry Terms: Not Available to Industry
How to cite: pCMV-HA-JMJD2A was a gift from Kristian Helin (Addgene plasmid # 24180 ; http://n2t.net/addgene:24180 ; RRID:Addgene_24180)
