[The description below was written by a language model from this plasmid's Addgene catalogue record, the feature table of its GenBank file and pLannotate feature annotations shown in this document.]
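Description:
pCMV-HA-JMJD2A is a mammalian expression plasmid that produces human JMJD2A (KDM4A, also called JHDM3A), a JmjC-family histone lysine demethylase, with an N-terminal HA epitope tag. The full sequenced record is about 9.9 kb. This is somewhat shorter than the sum of the catalogue's approximate backbone (6.6 kb) and insert (4 kb) sizes, and the annotated KDM4A coding region spans roughly 3.2 kb. The plasmid is maintained in E. coli through a high-copy ColE1/pUC-type origin and an ampicillin resistance gene. For stable selection in mammalian cells it carries a neomycin phosphotransferase cassette driven by the HSV TK promoter and ended by the HSV TK polyadenylation signal, which confers G418 resistance. Short fragments of lac, rop, bom, Tn5 transposase and ble sequences are also annotated and appear to be remnants of the backbone's construction.

The expression unit consists of the CMV immediate-early enhancer and promoter, followed by a rabbit β-globin intron that generally improves transcript processing and expression. Next come a single HA tag, the KDM4A open reading frame, and a rabbit β-globin polyadenylation signal. The coding sequence is flanked by attB1 and attB2 sites, consistent with the recorded Gateway cloning method, so the attB1 site lies between the tag and the start of the insert. The separate partial GenBank record covers only 785 bp around the HA–attB1 junction and agrees with this arrangement. The construct suits transient or stable overexpression of tagged JMJD2A, with detection or immunoprecipitation through the HA epitope. The associated publication concerns demethylation of tri- and dimethylated histone H3 lysine 9.
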