Features (pLannotate 1.2.2; 25 found; start..end, strand, type, name):
    157..536     +  enhancer       CMV enhancer: human cytomegalovirus immediate early enhancer
    537..740     +  promoter       CMV promoter: human cytomegalovirus (CMV) immediate early promoter
    852..1424    +  intron         β-globin intron: intron from rabbit β-globin gene
   1504..1530    +  CDS            3xHA (fragment): three tandem HA epitope tags
   1543..1567    +  protein_bind   attB1: mutant version of attB; recombination site for the Gateway® BP reaction BP Clonase™
   1585..4776    +  CDS            KDM4A: KDM4A_HUMAN - Also known as JHDM3A, JMJD2, JMJD2A, KIAA0677. Experimental evidence at protein level: Swiss-Prot protein existence level 1. [Isoform 2]: Crucial for muscle differentiation, promotes transcriptional activation of the Myog gene by directing the removal of repressive chromatin marks at its promoter. Lacks the N-terminal demethylase domain. From Homo sapiens (Human).
   4849..4873    -  protein_bind   attB2: mutant version of attB; recombination site for the Gateway® BP reaction BP Clonase™
   4889..4966    +  CDS            HBB (fragment): HBB_PONPY - Experimental evidence at transcript level: Swiss-Prot protein existence level 2. Involved in oxygen transport from the lung to the various peripheral tissues. From Pongo pygmaeus (Bornean orangutan).
   5037..5092    +  polyA_signal   β-globin poly(A) signal: rabbit β-globin polyadenylation signal (Gil and Proudfoot, 1987)
   5474..5490    -  protein_bind   lac operator: The lac repressor binds to the lac operator to inhibit transcription in E. coli. This inhibition can be relieved by adding lactose or isopropyl-β-D-thiogalactopyranoside (IPTG). lac repressor encoded by lacI
   5498..5528    -  promoter       lac promoter: promoter for the E. coli lac operon
   5543..5564    -  protein_bind   CAP binding site: CAP binding activates transcription in the presence of cAMP. E. coli catabolite activator protein
   5577..5669    -  CDS            lacI (fragment): lac repressor; lacI; The lac repressor binds to the lac operator to inhibit transcription in E. coli. This inhibition can be relieved by adding lactose or isopropyl-β-D-thiogalactopyranoside (IPTG).
   5852..6440    -  rep_origin     ori: high-copy-number ColE1/pMB1/pBR322/pUC origin of replication
   6611..7471    -  CDS            AmpR: β-lactamase; bla; confers resistance to ampicillin, carbenicillin, and related antibiotics
   7472..7576    -  promoter       AmpR promoter: bla
   7671..7706    +  CDS            rop (fragment): Rop protein, which maintains plasmids at low copy number; rop
   7808..7907    +  misc_feature   bom (fragment): basis of mobility region from pBR322
   7913..8067    -  CDS            lacZα (fragment): LacZα fragment of β-galactosidase; lacZ fragment
   8071..8394    +  CDS            tnpA (fragment): TN5P_ECOLX - Also known as tnp. Experimental evidence at protein level: Swiss-Prot protein existence level 1. Mediates transposition of transposon Tn5 by a 'cut and paste' mechanism. First, the monomeric transposase binds the 19 bp inverted DNA repeats flanking the transposon. Then, dimerization of the DNA- bound transposase creates a synaptic DNA complex. After nicking of the first DNA strand, excision of the transposon proceeds through a series of intermediates. The transposase then mediates the insertion of the transposon at a new site by strand transfer. The activity of the wild- type tran
   8477..8622    +  promoter       HSV TK promoter: herpes simplex virus thymidine kinase promoter
   8679..9470    +  CDS            neo: KKA2_KLEPN - Also known as kan, nptII. Experimental evidence at protein level: Swiss-Prot protein existence level 1. Resistance to kanamycin, neomycin, paromomycin, ribostamycin, butirosin and gentamicin B. From Klebsiella pneumoniae.
   9494..9649    +  CDS            ble (fragment): BLE_KLEPN - Experimental evidence at protein level: Swiss-Prot protein existence level 1. Binding protein with a strong affinity to the bleomycin family of antibiotics. Binds to CL990; an antimitotic-antibiotic compound. From Klebsiella pneumoniae.
   9711..9758    +  polyA_signal   HSV TK poly(A) signal: herpes simplex virus thymidine kinase polyadenylation signal (Cole and Stacy, 1985)
   9849..9865    -  polyA_signal   bGH poly(A) signal (fragment): bovine growth hormone polyadenylation signal
>Addgene plasmid #24180 | pCMV-HA-JMJD2A | addgene full sequence | sequence record 189870 | Addgene NGS Result
CAACGTCGGGGCGGCAAGCCCTGCCATAGCCACGGGCCCCGTGGGTTAGGGACGGCGGATCGCGGCCCTC
TAGAGAGCTTGGCCCATTGCATACGTTGTATCCATATCATAATATGTACATTTATATTGGCTCATGTCCA
ACATTACCGCCATGTTGACATTGATTATTGACTAGTTATTAATAGTAATCAATTACGGGGTCATTAGTTC
ATAGCCCATATATGGAGTTCCGCGTTACATAACTTACGGTAAATGGCCCGCCTGGCTGACCGCCCAACGA
CCCCCGCCCATTGACGTCAATAATGACGTATGTTCCCATAGTAACGCCAATAGGGACTTTCCATTGACGT
CAATGGGTGGAGTATTTACGGTAAACTGCCCACTTGGCAGTACATCAAGTGTATCATATGCCAAGTACGC
CCCCTATTGACGTCAATGACGGTAAATGGCCCGCCTGGCATTATGCCCAGTACATGACCTTATGGGACTT
TCCTACTTGGCAGTACATCTACGTATTAGTCATCGCTATTACCATGGTGATGCGGTTTTGGCAGTACATC
AATGGGCGTGGATAGCGGTTTGACTCACGGGGATTTCCAAGTCTCCACCCCATTGACGTCAATGGGAGTT
TGTTTTGGCACCAAAATCAACGGGACTTTCCAAAATGTCGTAACAACTCCGCCCCATTGACGCAAATGGG
CGGTAGGCGTGTACGGTGGGAGGTCTATATAAGCAGAGCTCGTTTAGTGAACCGTCAGATCGCCTGGAGA
CGCCATCCACGCTGTTTTGACCTCCATAGAAGACACCGGGACCGATCCAGCCTCCGGTCGACCGATCCTG
AGAACTTCAGGGTGAGTTTGGGGACCCTTGATTGTTCTTTCTTTTTCGCTATTGTAAAATTCATGTTATA
TGGAGGGGGCAAAGTTTTCAGGGTGTTGTTTAGAATGGGAAGATGTCCCTTGTATCACCATGGACCCTCA
TGATAATTTTGTTTCTTTCACTTTCTACTCTGTTGACAACCATTGTCTCCTCTTATTTTCTTTTCATTTT
CTGTAACTTTTTCGTTAAACTTTAGCTTGCATTTGTAACGAATTTTTAAATTCACTTTTGTTTATTTGTC
AGATTGTAAGTACTTTCTCTAATCACTTTTTTTTCAAGGCAATCAGGGTATATTATATTGTACTTCAGCA
CAGTTTTAGAGAACAATTGTTATAATTAAATGATAAGGTAGAATATTTCTGCATATAAATTCTGGCTGGC
GTGGAAATATTCTTATTGGTAGAAACAACTACACCCTGGTCATCATCCTGCCTTTCTCTTTATGGTTACA
ATGATATACACTGTTTGAGATGAGGATAAAATACTCTGAGTCCAAACCGGGCCCCTCTGCTAACCATGTT
CATGCCTTCTTCTCTTTCCTACAGCTCCTGGGCAACGTGCTGGTTGTTGTGCTGTCTCATCATTTTGGCA
AAGAATTCCTCGACGGATCAATTCACCATGGCATACCCATACGATGTTCCAGATTACGCTAGCGGATCAT
CAACAAGTTTGTACAAAAAAGCAGGCTCCGAATTCGCCCTTAAAATGGCTTCTGAGTCTGAAACTCTGAA
TCCCAGTGCTAGGATAATGACCTTTTATCCAACTATGGAAGAGTTCCGAAACTTCAGTAGATACATTGCC
TACATTGAATCCCAAGGAGCTCATCGGGCAGGGCTAGCCAAGGTTGTTCCTCCAAAAGAGTGGAAGCCAC
GAGCATCCTATGATGACATTGATGATTTGGTCATTCCTGCCCCCATTCAACAGCTGGTGACGGGGCAGTC
TGGCCTCTTTACTCAGTACAACATACAGAAGAAAGCCATGACTGTTCGAGAGTTCCGCAAGATAGCCAAT
AGCGATAAGTACTGTACCCCACGCTATAGTGAGTTTGAAGAGCTCGAGCGGAAATACTGGAAAAATCTTA
CATTCAATCCTCCAATCTATGGTGCAGATGTGAATGGTACCCTCTATGAAAAGCATGTTGATGAGTGGAA
TATTGGCCGGCTGAGAACAATCCTGGACTTGGTGGAAAAGGAGAGTGGGATCACCATTGAGGGTGTGAAC
ACCCCATACCTGTACTTTGGCATGTGGAAGACATCCTTTGCTTGGCACACTGAAGACATGGACCTCTACA
GCATCAACTACCTGCACTTTGGAGAACCAAAGTCCTGGTACTCTGTTCCACCTGAGCATGGAAAGCGGTT
GGAACGCCTCGCCAAAGGCTTTTTCCCAGGAAGTGCTCAAAGCTGTGAGGCATTTCTCCGCCACAAGATG
ACCCTGATTTCCCCGTTAATGCTGAAGAAATATGGAATTCCCTTTGACAAGGTGACTCAAGAGGCTGGAG
AGTTTATGATCACTTTCCCTTATGGTTACCATGCCGGCTTTAACCATGGTTTTAACTGTGCGGAGTCTAC
CAATTTTGCTACCCGTCGGTGGATTGAGTACGGCAAGCAAGCTGTGCTGTGCTCCTGTAGAAAGGACATG
GTGAAGATCTCCATGGATGTGTTTGTGAGAAAGTTCCAGCCAGAAAGGTACAAACTTTGGAAAGCTGGGA
AGGACAACACAGTTATTGACCATACTCTGCCCACGCCAGAAGCAGCTGAGTTTCTTAAGGAGAGTGAACT
GCCTCCAAGAGCTGGCAACGAGGAGGAGTGCCCAGAGGAGGACATGGAAGGGGTGGAGGATGGAGAGGAA
GGAGACCTGAAGACAAGCCTGGCCAAGCACCGAATAGGGACAAAGAGGCACCGAGTTTGTCTTGAAATAC
CACAGGAGGTGAGTCAGAGTGAGCTCTTCCCCAAGGAGGATCTGAGTTCTGAGCAGTATGAGATGACGGA
GTGCCCGGCAGCCCTCGCCCCTGTGAGGCCCACCCATAGCTCTGTGCGGCAAGTTGAGGATGGTCTTACC
TTCCCAGATTATTCTGACTCCACTGAAGTCAAATTTGAAGAGCTTAAAAATGTCAAACTAGAAGAGGAGG
ATGAGGAGGAAGAACAAGAAGCAGCTGCCTTGGATCTTTCTGTGAATCCTGCGTCTGTAGGGGGACGCCT
TGTCTTCTCAGGCTCCAAAAAGAAATCATCTTCTAGCCTGGGCTCTGGCTCTTCACGGGATTCTATCTCT
TCTGATTCAGAAACTAGTGAGCCTCTCTCCTGCCGAGCCCAAGGGCAAACGGGAGTTCTCACTGTGCACA
GTTATGCCAAAGGGGATGGCAGGGTCACTGTGGGAGAGCCATGCACGAGGAAGAAAGGAAGCGCCGCTAG
AAGTTTCAGTGAGCGGGAGCTGGCAGAGGTTGCAGATGAATACATGTTTTCCCTAGAAGAGAATAAGAAG
TCCAAGGGACGCCGTCAGCCTTTAAGCAAGCTCCCCCGCCATCACCCACTTGTGCTGCAGGAGTGTGTCA
GTGATGATGAGACATCTGAACAGCTGACCCCTGAGGAAGAGGCTGAGGAGACAGAGGCCTGGGCCAAGCC
TCTGAGCCAACTGTGGCAGAACCGACCTCCAAACTTTGAGGCTGAGAAGGAATTCAATGAGACCATGGCC
CAACAGGCCCCTCACTGCGCTGTCTGTATGATCTTCCAGACTTATCATCAGGTTGAATTTGGAGGCTTTA
ATCAGAACTGTGGAAATGCTTCAGATTTAGCCCCCCAGAAGCAGAGGACCAAGCCATTGATTCCAGAAAT
GTGCTTCACTTCGACTGGCTGCAGCACGGACATCAACCTTTCTACTCCTTATCTTGAGGAGGATGGCACC
AGCATACTCGTTTCCTGCAAGAAGTGCAGCGTCCGGGTCCATGCCAGTTGCTATGGGGTCCCCCCTGCAA
AGGCTTCTGAAGACTGGATGTGTTCTCGGTGTTCAGCCAATGCCCTAGAGGAGGACTGCTGTTTATGCTC
ATTACGAGGAGGGGCCCTGCAGAGAGCAAATGATGACAGGTGGGTCCACGTTTCATGTGCTGTGGCAATT
CTGGAAGCAAGGTTTGTCAACATTGCAGAAAGAAGTCCGGTGGATGTGAGCAAAATCCCCCTGCCCCGCT
TCAAACTGAAATGTATCTTCTGTAAGAAGCGGAGGAAAAGAACTGCTGGCTGCTGTGTGCAGTGTTCTCA
CGGCCGCTGCCCAACTGCCTTCCATGTGAGCTGCGCCCAGGCTGCCGGTGTGATGATGCAGCCTGACGAC
TGGCCTTTTGTGGTCTTCATTACCTGCTTTCGGCACAAGATTCCTAATTTGGAGCGTGCCAAGGGGGCCT
TGCAAAGCATCACTGCAGGCCAGAAAGTCATTAGCAAGCATAAGAACGGGCGCTTCTACCAGTGTGAAGT
GGTCAGGCTCACCACCGAGACCTTCTATGAAGTCAACTTTGATGATGGCTCCTTCAGCGACAATCTTTAT
CCTGAGGACATAGTGAGCCAGGACTGTCTCCAGTTTGGTCCTCCTGCTGAAGGGGAAGTGGTCCAAGTGA
GATGGACAGACGGCCAAGTCTATGGAGCCAAGTTTGTGGCCTCCCACCCTATCCAAATGTACCAGGTGGA
GTTTGAGGATGGCTCACAACTTGTGGTTAAGAGAGATGATGTATACACACTGGATGAAGAGCTTCCCAAG
AGAGTCAAATCTAGACTGTCAGTAGCCTCAGACATGCGCTTCAATGAGATTTTCACAGAGAAAGAGGTTA
AGCAAGAAAAGAAACGGCAACGAGTTATCAACTCAAGATACCGGGAAGATTATATTGAGCCTGCACTATA
CCGGGCCATCATGGAGTAGGTGCTTCCAGGGTCCAAGGGATTCTCAGCCATCCAGGCAAGAGCACTCTGG
GTTCCAAGGGCGAATTCGACCCAGCTTTCTTGTACAAAGTGGTTGATGATCCGTCGAGGAATTCACTCCT
CAGGTGCAGGCTGCCTATCAGAAGGTGGTGGCTGGTGTGGCCAATGCCCTGGCTCACAAATACCACTGAG
ATCTTTTTCCCTCTGCCAAAAATTATGGGGACATCATGAAGCCCCTTGAGCATCTGACTTCTGGCTAATA
AAGGAAATTTATTTTCATTGCAATAGTGTGTTGGAATTTTTTGTGTCTCTCACTCGGAAGGACATATGGG
AGGGCAAATCATTTAAAACATCAGAATGAGTATTTGGTTTAGAGTTTGGCAACATATGCCCATATGCTGG
CTGCCATGAACAAAGGTTGGCTATAAAGAGGTCATCAGTATATGAAACAGCCCCCTGCTGTCCATTCCTT
ATTCCATAGAAAAGCCTTGACTTGAGGTTAGATTTTTTTTATATTTTGTTTTGTGTTATTTTTTTCTTTA
ACATCCCTAAAATTTTCCTTACATGTTTTACTAGCCAGATTTTTCCTCCTCTCCTGACTACTCCCAGTCA
TAGCTGTCCCTCTTCTCTTATGGAGATCCCTCGACGGATCGGCCGCAATTCGTAATCATGTCATAGCTGT
TTCCTGTGTGAAATTGTTATCCGCTCACAATTCCACACAACATACGAGCCGGAAGCATAAAGTGTAAAGC
CTGGGGTGCCTAATGAGTGAGCTAACTCACATTAATTGCGTTGCGCTCACTGCCCGCTTTCCAGTCGGGA
AACCTGTCGTGCCAGCTGCATTAATGAATCGGCCAACGCGCGGGGAGAGGCGGTTTGCGTATTGGGCGCT
CTTCCGCTTCCTCGCTCACTGACTCGCTGCGCTCGGTCGTTCGGCTGCGGCGAGCGGTATCAGCTCACTC
AAAGGCGGTAATACGGTTATCCACAGAATCAGGGGATAACGCAGGAAAGAACATGTGAGCAAAAGGCCAG
CAAAAGGCCAGGAACCGTAAAAAGGCCGCGTTGCTGGCGTTTTTCCATAGGCTCCGCCCCCCTGACGAGC
ATCACAAAAATCGACGCTCAAGTCAGAGGTGGCGAAACCCGACAGGACTATAAAGATACCAGGCGTTTCC
CCCTGGAAGCTCCCTCGTGCGCTCTCCTGTTCCGACCCTGCCGCTTACCGGATACCTGTCCGCCTTTCTC
CCTTCGGGAAGCGTGGCGCTTTCTCATAGCTCACGCTGTAGGTATCTCAGTTCGGTGTAGGTCGTTCGCT
CCAAGCTGGGCTGTGTGCACGAACCCCCCGTTCAGCCCGACCGCTGCGCCTTATCCGGTAACTATCGTCT
TGAGTCCAACCCGGTAAGACACGACTTATCGCCACTGGCAGCAGCCACTGGTAACAGGATTAGCAGAGCG
AGGTATGTAGGCGGTGCTACAGAGTTCTTGAAGTGGTGGCCTAACTACGGCTACACTAGAAGAACAGTAT
TTGGTATCTGCGCTCTGCTGAAGCCAGTTACCTTCGGAAAAAGAGTTGGTAGCTCTTGATCCGGCAAACA
AACCACCGCTGGTAGCGGTGGTTTTTTTGTTTGCAAGCAGCAGATTACGCGCAGAAAAAAAGGATCTCAA
GAAGATCCTTTGATCTTTTCTACGGGGTCTGACGCTCAGTGGAACGAAAACTCACGTTAAGGGATTTTGG
TCATGAGATTATCAAAAAGGATCTTCACCTAGATCCTTTTAAATTAAAAATGAAGTTTTAAATCAATCTA
AAGTATATATGAGTAAACTTGGTCTGACAGTTACCAATGCTTAATCAGTGAGGCACCTATCTCAGCGATC
TGTCTATTTCGTTCATCCATAGTTGCCTGACTCCCCGTCGTGTAGATAACTACGATACGGGAGGGCTTAC
CATCTGGCCCCAGTGCTGCAATGATACCGCGAGACCCACGCTCACCGGCTCCAGATTTATCAGCAATAAA
CCAGCCAGCCGGAAGGGCCGAGCGCAGAAGTGGTCCTGCAACTTTATCCGCCTCCATCCAGTCTATTAAT
TGTTGCCGGGAAGCTAGAGTAAGTAGTTCGCCAGTTAATAGTTTGCGCAACGTTGTTGCCATTGCTACAG
GCATCGTGGTGTCACGCTCGTCGTTTGGTATGGCTTCATTCAGCTCCGGTTCCCAACGATCAAGGCGAGT
TACATGATCCCCCATGTTGTGCAAAAAAGCGGTTAGCTCCTTCGGTCCTCCGATCGTTGTCAGAAGTAAG
TTGGCCGCAGTGTTATCACTCATGGTTATGGCAGCACTGCATAATTCTCTTACTGTCATGCCATCCGTAA
GATGCTTTTCTGTGACTGGTGAGTACTCAACCAAGTCATTCTGAGAATAGTGTATGCGGCGACCGAGTTG
CTCTTGCCCGGCGTCAATACGGGATAATACCGCGCCACATAGCAGAACTTTAAAAGTGCTCATCATTGGA
AAACGTTCTTCGGGGCGAAAACTCTCAAGGATCTTACCGCTGTTGAGATCCAGTTCGATGTAACCCACTC
GTGCACCCAACTGATCTTCAGCATCTTTTACTTTCACCAGCGTTTCTGGGTGAGCAAAAACAGGAAGGCA
AAATGCCGCAAAAAAGGGAATAAGGGCGACACGGAAATGTTGAATACTCATACTCTTCCTTTTTCAATAT
TATTGAAGCATTTATCAGGGTTATTGTCTCATGAGCGGATACATATTTGAATGTATTTAGAAAAATAAAC
AAATAGGGGTTCCGCGCACATTTCCCCGAAAAGTGCCACCTGACGTCTAAGAAACCATTATTATCATGAC
ATTAACCTATAAAAATAGGCGTATCACGAGGCCCTTTCGTCTCGCGCGTTTCGGTGATGACGGTGAAAAC
CTCTGACACATGCAGCTCCCGGAGACGGTCACAGCTTGTCTGTAAGCGGATGCCGGGAGCAGACAAGCCC
GTCAGGGCGCGTCAGCGGGTGTTGGCGGGTGTCGGGGCTGGCTTAACTATGCGGCATCAGAGCAGATTGT
ACTGAGAGTGCACCATATGCGGTGTGAAATACCGCACAGATGCGTAAGGAGAAAATACCGCATCAGGCGC
CATTCGCCATTCAGGCTGCGCAACTGTTGGGAAGGGCGATCGGTGCGGGCCTCTTCGCTATTACGCCAGC
TGGCGAAAGGGGGATGTGCTGCAAGGCGATTAAGTTGGGTAACGCCAGGGTTTTCCCAGTCACGACGTTG
TAAAACGACGGCCAGTGCCAAGCTTCACGCTGCCGCAAGCACTCAGGGCGCAAGGGCTGCTAAAGGAAGC
GGAACACGTAGAAAGCCAGTCCGCAGAAACGGTGCTGACCCCGGATGAATGTCAGCTACTGGGCTATCTG
GACAAGGGAAAACGCAAGCGCAAAGAGAAAGCAGGTAGCTTGCAGTGGGCTTACATGGCGATAGCTAGAC
TGGGCGGTTTTATGGACAGCAAGCGAACCGGAATTGCCAGCTGGGGCGCCCTCTGGTAAGGTTGGGAAGC
CCTGCAAAGTAAACTGGATGGCTTTCTTGCCGCCAAGGATCTGATGGCGCAGGGGATCAAGATCCTGCTT
CATCCCCGTGGCCCGTTGCTCGCGTTTGCTGGCGGTGTCCCCGGAAGAAATATATTTGCATGTCTTTAGT
TCTATGATGACACAAACCCCGCCCAGCGTCTTGTCATTGGCGAATTCGAACACGCAGATGCAGTCGGGGC
GGCGCGGTCCCAGGTCCACTTCGCATATTAAGGTGACGCGTGTGGCCTCGAACACCGAGCGACCCTGCAG
CGACCCGCTTAACAGCGTCAACAGCGTGCCGCAGATCTGATCAAGAGACAGGATGAGGATCGTTTCGCAT
GATTGAACAAGATGGATTGCACGCAGGTTCTCCGGCCGCTTGGGTGGAGAGGCTATTCGGCTATGACTGG
GCACAACAGACAATCGGCTGCTCTGATGCCGCCGTGTTCCGGCTGTCAGCGCAGGGGCGCCCGGTTCTTT
TTGTCAAGACCGACCTGTCCGGTGCCCTGAATGAACTGCAGGACGAGGCAGCGCGGCTATCGTGGCTGGC
CACGACGGGCGTTCCTTGCGCAGCTGTGCTCGACGTTGTCACTGAAGCGGGAAGGGACTGGCTGCTATTG
GGCGAAGTGCCGGGGCAGGATCTCCTGTCATCTCACCTTGCTCCTGCCGAGAAAGTATCCATCATGGCTG
ATGCAATGCGGCGGCTGCATACGCTTGATCCGGCTACCTGCCCATTCGACCACCAAGCGAAACATCGCAT
CGAGCGAGCACGTACTCGGATGGAAGCCGGTCTTGTCGATCAGGATGATCTGGACGAAGAGCATCAGGGG
CTCGCGCCAGCCGAACTGTTCGCCAGGCTCAAGGCGCGCATGCCCGACGGCGAGGATCTCGTCGTGACCC
ATGGCGATGCCTGCTTGCCGAATATCATGGTGGAAAATGGCCGCTTTTCTGGATTCATCGACTGTGGCCG
GCTGGGTGTGGCGGACCGCTATCAGGACATAGCGTTGGCTACCCGTGATATTGCTGAAGAGCTTGGCGGC
GAATGGGCTGACCGCTTCCTCGTGCTTTACGGTATCGCCGCTCCCGATTCGCAGCGCATCGCCTTCTATC
GCCTTCTTGACGAGTTCTTCTGAGCGGGACTCTGGGGTTCGAAATGACCGACCAAGCGACGCCCAACCTG
CCATCACGAGATTTCGATTCCACCGCCGCCTTCTATGAAAGGTTGGGCTTCGGAATCGTTTTCCGGGACG
CCGGCTGGATGATCCTCCAGCGCGGGGATCTCATGCTGGAGTTCTTCGCCCACCCCGGGAGATGGGGGAG
GCTAACTGAAACACGGAAGGAGACAATACCGGAAGGAACCCGCGCTATGACGGCAATAAAAAGACAGAAT
AAAACGCACGGTGTTGGGTCGTTTGTTCATAAACGCGGGGTTCGGTCCCAGGGCTGGCACTCTGTCGATA
CCCCACCGAGACCCCATTGGGGCCAATACGCCCGCGTTTCTTCCTTTTCCCCACCCCACCCCCCAAGTTC
GGGTGAAGGCCCAGGGCTCGCAGC
