LOCUS       Exported 785 bp ds-DNA linear SYN 26-MAY-2021
DEFINITION  Mammalian expression of human JMJD2A with HA tag.
ACCESSION   .
VERSION     .
KEYWORDS    pCMV-HA-JMJD2A
SOURCE      synthetic DNA construct
  ORGANISM  synthetic DNA construct
REFERENCE   1 (bases 1 to 785)
  AUTHORS   Cloos PA, Christensen J, Agger K, Maiolica A, Rappsilber J, Antal T,
            Hansen KH, Helin K
  TITLE     The putative oncogene GASC1 demethylates tri- and dimethylated
            lysine 9 on histone H3.
  JOURNAL   Nature. 2006 Jul 20. 442(7100):307-11.
  PUBMED    16732293
REFERENCE   2 (bases 1 to 785)
  AUTHORS   .
  TITLE     Direct Submission
  JOURNAL   Exported May 26, 2021 from SnapGene Server 1.1.58
            http://www.snapgene.com
FEATURES             Location/Qualifiers
     source          1..785
                     /organism="synthetic DNA construct"
                     /mol_type="other DNA"
     CDS             161..187
                     /codon_start=1
                     /product="HA (human influenza hemagglutinin) epitope tag"
                     /label=HA
                     /translation="YPYDVPDYA"
     protein_bind    200..224
                     /gene="mutant version of attB"
                     /label=attB1
                     /bound_moiety="BP Clonase(TM)"
                     /note="recombination site for the Gateway(R) BP reaction"
ORIGIN
        1 tttgagatga ggataaaata ctctgagtcc aaaccgggcc cctctgctaa ccatgttcat
       61 gccttcttct ctttcctaca gctcctgggc aacgtgctgg ttgttgtgct gtctcatcat
      121 tttggcaaag aattcctcga cggatcaatt caccatggca tacccatacg atgttccaga
      181 ttacgctagc ggatcatcaa caagtttgta caaaaaagca ggctccgaat tcgcccttaa
      241 aatggcttct gagtctgaaa ctctgaatcc cagtgctagg ataatgacct tttatccaac
      301 tatggaagag ttccgaaact tcagtagata cattgcctac attgaatccc aaggagctca
      361 tcgggcaggg ctagccaagg ttgttcctcc aaaagagtgg aagccacgag catcctatga
      421 tgacattgat gatttggtca ttcctgcccc cattcaacag ctggtgacgg ggcagtctgg
      481 cctctttact cagtacaaca tacagaagaa agccatgact gttcgagagt tccgcaagat
      541 agccaatagc gataagtact gtaccccacg ctatagtgag tttgaagagc tcgagcggaa
      601 atactggaaa aatcttacat tcaatcctcc aatctatggt gcagatgtga atggtaccct
      661 ctatgaaaag catgttgatg agtggaatat tggccggctg agaacaatcc tggacttggt
      721 ggaaaaggag agtgggatca ccattgaggg tgtgaacacc ccatacctgt actttggcat
      781 gtgga
//
