>Addgene plasmid #24180 | pCMV-HA-JMJD2A | addgene partial sequence | sequence record 120948 | Bglob-pA-R 5'-ttttggcagagggaaaaaga-3'
CCACACCAGCCACCACCTTCTGATAGGCAGCCTGCACCTGAGGAGTGAATTCCTCGACGGATCATCAACC
ACTTTGTACAAGAAAGCTGGGTCGAATTCGCCCTTGGAACCCAGAGTGCTCTTGCCTGGATGGCTGAGAA
TCCCTTGGACCCTGGAAGCACCTACTCCATGATGGCCCGGTATAGTGCAGGCTCAATATAATCTTCCCGG
TATCTTGAGTTGATAACTCGTTGCCGTTTCTTTTCTTGCTTAACCTCTTTCTCTGTGAAAATCTCATTGA
AGCGCATGTCTGAGGCTACTGACAGTCTAGATTTGACTCTCTTGGGAAGCTCTTCATCCAGTGTGTATAC
ATCATCTCTCTTAACCACAAGTTGTGAGCCATCCTCAAACTCCACCTGGTACATTTGGATAGGGTGGGAG
GCCACAAACTTGGCTCCATAGACTTGGCCGTCTGTCCATCTCACTTGGACCACTTCCCCTTCAGCAGGAG
GACCAAACTGGAGACAGTCCTGGCTCACTATGTCCTCAGGATAAAGATTGTCGCTGAAGGAGCCATCATC
AAAGTTGACTTCATAGAAGGTCTCGGTGGTGAGCCTGACCACTTCACACTGGTAGAAGCGCCCGTTCTTA
TGCTTGCTAATGACTTTCTGGCCTGCAGTGATGCTTTGCAAGGCCCCCTTGGCACGCTCCAAATTAGGAA
TCTTGTGCCGAAAGCAGGTAATGAAGACCACAAAAGGCCAGTCGTCAGGCTGCATCATCACACCGGCAGC
CTGGGCGCAGCT
